>Addgene plasmid #200491 | pKLV2-U6gRNA5(RIC8A(16))-PGKpuro2ABFP-W | addgene full sequence | sequence record 418920 | Addgene NGS Result
CCCCCGCCCATTGACGTCAATAATGACGTATGTTCCCATAGTAACGCCAATAGGGACTTTCCATTGACGT
CAATGGGTGGAGTATTTACGGTAAACTGCCCACTTGGCAGTACATCAAGTGTATCATATGCCAAGTACGC
CCCCTATTGACGTCAATGACGGTAAATGGCCCGCCTGGCATTATGCCCAGTACATGACCTTATGGGACTT
TCCTACTTGGCAGTACATCTACGTATTAGTCATCGCTATTACCATGGTGATGCGGTTTTGGCAGTACATC
AATGGGCGTGGATAGCGGTTTGACTCACGGGGATTTCCAAGTCTCCACCCCATTGACGTCAATGGGAGTT
TGTTTTGGCACCAAAATCAACGGGACTTTCCAAAATGTCGTAACAACTCCGCCCCATTGACGCAAATGGG
CGGTAGGCGTGTACGGTGGGAGGTCTATATAAGCAGCGCGTTTTGCCTGTACTGGGTCTCTCTGGTTAGA
CCAGATCTGAGCCTGGGAGCTCTCTGGCTAACTAGGGAACCCACTGCTTAAGCCTCAATAAAGCTTGCCT
TGAGTGCTTCAAGTAGTGTGTGCCCGTCTGTTGTGTGACTCTGGTAACTAGAGATCCCTCAGACCCTTTT
AGTCAGTGTGGAAAATCTCTAGCAGTGGCGCCCGAACAGGGACTTGAAAGCGAAAGGGAAACCAGAGGAG
CTCTCTCGACGCAGGACTCGGCTTGCTGAAGCGCGCACGGCAAGAGGCGAGGGGCGGCGACTGGTGAGTA
CGCCAAAAATTTTGACTAGCGGAGGCTAGAAGGAGAGAGATGGGTGCGAGAGCGTCAGTATTAAGCGGGG
GAGAATTAGATCGCGATGGGAAAAAATTCGGTTAAGGCCAGGGGGAAAGAAAAAATATAAATTAAAACAT
ATAGTATGGGCAAGCAGGGAGCTAGAACGATTCGCAGTTAATCCTGGCCTGTTAGAAACATCAGAAGGCT
GTAGACAAATACTGGGACAGCTACAACCATCCCTTCAGACAGGATCAGAAGAACTTAGATCATTATATAA
TACAGTAGCAACCCTCTATTGTGTGCATCAAAGGATAGAGATAAAAGACACCAAGGAAGCTTTAGACAAG
ATAGAGGAAGAGCAAAACAAAAGTAAGACCACCGCACAGCAAGCGGCCGGCCGCGCTGATCTTCAGACCT
GGAGGAGGAGATATGAGGGACAATTGGAGAAGTGAATTATATAAATATAAAGTAGTAAAAATTGAACCAT
TAGGAGTAGCACCCACCAAGGCAAAGAGAAGAGTGGTGCAGAGAGAAAAAAGAGCAGTGGGAATAGGAGC
TTTGTTCCTTGGGTTCTTGGGAGCAGCAGGAAGCACTATGGGCGCAGCGTCAATGACGCTGACGGTACAG
GCCAGACAATTATTGTCTGGTATAGTGCAGCAGCAGAACAATTTGCTGAGGGCTATTGAGGCGCAACAGC
ATCTGTTGCAACTCACAGTCTGGGGCATCAAGCAGCTCCAGGCAAGAATCCTGGCTGTGGAAAGATACCT
AAAGGATCAACAGCTCCTGGGGATTTGGGGTTGCTCTGGAAAACTCATTTGCACCACTGCTGTGCCTTGG
AATGCTAGTTGGAGTAATAAATCTCTGGAACAGATTTGGAATCACACGACCTGGATGGAGTGGGACAGAG
AAATTAACAATTACACAAGCTTAATACACTCCTTAATTGAAGAATCGCAAAACCAGCAAGAAAAGAATGA
ACAAGAATTATTGGAATTAGATAAATGGGCAAGTTTGTGGAATTGGTTTAACATAACAAATTGGCTGTGG
TATATAAAATTATTCATAATGATAGTAGGAGGCTTGGTAGGTTTAAGAATAGTTTTTGCTGTACTTTCTA
TAGTGAATAGAGTTAGGCAGGGATATTCACCATTATCGTTTCAGACCCACCTCCCAACCCCGAGGGGACC
CGACAGGCCCGAAGGAATAGAAGAAGAAGGTGGAGAGAGAGACAGAGACAGATCCATTCGATTAGTGAAC
GGATCGGCACTGCGTGCGCCAATTCTGCAGACAAATGGCAGTATTCATCCACAATTTTAAAAGAAAAGGG
GGGATTGGGGGGTACAGTGCAGGGGAAAGAATAGTAGACATAATAGCAACAGACATACAAACTAAAGAAT
TACAAAAACAAATTACAAAAATTCAAAATTTTCGGGTTTATTACAGGGACAGCAGAGATCCAGTTTGGTT
AGTACCGGGCCCTACGCGTCCAAGGTCGGGCAGGAAGAGGGCCTATTTCCCATGATTCCTTCATATTTGC
ATATACGATACAAGGCTGTTAGAGAGATAATTAGAATTAATTTGACTGTAAACACAAAGATATTAGTACA
AAATACGTGACGTAGAAAGTAATAATTTCTTGGGTAGTTTGCAGTTTTAAAATTATGTTTTAAAATGGAC
TATCATATGCTTACCGTAACTTGAAAGTATTTCGATTTCTTGGCTTTATATATCTTGTGGAAAGGACGAA
ACACCGCGCCTGCTAACTGACACACGTTTAAGAGCTATGCTGGAAACAGCATAGCAAGTTTAAATAAGGC
TAGTCCGTTATCAACTTGAAAAAGTGGCACCGAGTCGGTGCTTTTTTTGGATCCAATTCTACCGGGTAGG
GGAGGCGCTTTTCCCAAGGCAGTCTGGAGCATGCGCTTTAGCAGCCCCGCTGGGCACTTGGCGCTACACA
AGTGGCCTCTGGCCTCGCACACATTCCACATCCACCGGTAGGCGCCAACCGGCTCCGTTCTTTGGTGGCC
CCTTCGCGCCACCTTCTACTCCTCCCCTAGTCAGGAAGTTCCCCCCCGCCCCGCAGCTCGCGTCGTGCAG
GACGTGACAAATGGAAGTAGCACGTCTCACTAGTCTCGTGCAGATGGACAGCACCGCTGAGCAATGGAAG
CGGGTAGGCCTTTGGGGCAGCGGCCAATAGCAGCTTTGCTCCTTCGCTTTCTGGGCTCAGAGGCTGGGAA
GGGGTGGGTCCGGGGGCGGGCTCAGGGGCGGGCTCAGGGGCGGGGCGGGCGCCCGAAGGTCCTCCGGAGG
CCCGGCATTCTGCACGCTTCAAAAGCGCACGTCTGCCGCGCTGTTCTCCTCTTCCTCATCTCCGGGCCTT
TCGACCTGCATCCATCTAGATCTCGAGCAGCTGAAGCTTACCATGACCGAGTACAAGCCCACGGTGCGCC
TCGCCACCCGCGACGACGTCCCCAGGGCCGTACGCACCCTCGCCGCCGCGTTCGCCGACTACCCCGCCAC
GCGCCACACCGTCGATCCGGACCGCCACATCGAGCGGGTCACCGAGCTGCAAGAACTCTTCCTCACGCGC
GTCGGGCTCGACATCGGCAAGGTGTGGGTCGCGGACGACGGCGCCGCGGTGGCGGTCTGGACCACGCCGG
AGAGCGTCGAAGCGGGGGCGGTGTTCGCCGAGATCGGCCCGCGCATGGCCGAGTTGAGCGGTTCCCGGCT
GGCCGCGCAGCAACAGATGGAAGGCCTCCTGGCGCCGCACCGGCCCAAGGAGCCCGCGTGGTTCCTGGCC
ACCGTCGGCGTCTCGCCCGACCACCAGGGCAAGGGTCTGGGCAGCGCCGTCGTGCTCCCCGGAGTGGAGG
CGGCCGAGCGCGCCGGGGTGCCCGCCTTCCTGGAGACCTCCGCGCCCCGCAACCTCCCCTTCTACGAGCG
GCTCGGCTTCACCGTCACCGCCGACGTCGAGGTGCCCGAAGGACCGCGCACCTGGTGCATGACCCGCAAG
CCCGGTGCCGGCGGCGGGTCCGGAGGAGAGGGCAGAGGAAGTCTCCTAACATGCGGTGACGTGGAGGAGA
ATCCTGGCCCAATGAGCGAGCTGATTAAGGAGAACATGCACATGAAGCTGTACATGGAGGGCACCGTGGA
CAACCATCACTTCAAGTGCACATCCGAGGGCGAAGGCAAGCCCTACGAGGGCACCCAGACCATGAGAATC
AAGGTGGTCGAGGGCGGCCCTCTCCCCTTCGCCTTCGACATCCTGGCTACTAGCTTCCTCTACGGCAGCA
AGACCTTCATCAACCACACCCAGGGCATCCCCGACTTCTTCAAGCAGTCCTTCCCTGAGGGCTTCACATG
GGAGAGAGTCACCACATACGAGGACGGGGGCGTGCTGACCGCTACCCAGGACACCAGCCTCCAGGACGGC
TGCCTCATCTACAACGTCAAGATCAGAGGGGTGAACTTCACATCCAACGGCCCTGTGATGCAGAAGAAAA
CACTCGGCTGGGAGGCCTTCACCGAGACGCTGTACCCCGCTGACGGCGGCCTGGAAGGCAGAAACGACAT
GGCCCTGAAGCTCGTGGGCGGGAGCCATCTGATCGCAAACATCAAGACCACATATAGATCCAAGAAACCC
GCTAAGAACCTCAAGATGCCTGGCGTCTACTATGTGGACTACAGACTGGAAAGAATCAAGGAGGCCAACA
ACGAGACCTACGTCGAGCAGCACGAGGTGGCAGTGGCCAGATACTGCGACCTCCCTAGCAAACTGGGGCA
CAAGCTTAATTGAGCGGCCGCTCAACCTCTGGATTACAAAATTTGTGAAAGATTGACTGGTATTCTTAAC
TATGTTGCTCCTTTTACGCTATGTGGATACGCTGCTTTAATGCCTTTGTATCATGCTATTGCTTCCCGTA
TGGCTTTCATTTTCTCCTCCTTGTATAAATCCTGGTTGCTGTCTCTTTATGAGGAGTTGTGGCCCGTTGT
CAGGCAACGTGGCGTGGTGTGCACTGTGTTTGCTGACGCAACCCCCACTGGTTGGGGCATTGCCACCACC
TGTCAGCTCCTTTCCGGGACTTTCGCTTTCCCCCTCCCTATTGCCACGGCGGAACTCATCGCCGCCTGCC
TTGCCCGCTGCTGGACAGGGGCTCGGCTGTTGGGCACTGACAATTCCGTGGTGTTGTCGGGGAAATCATC
GTCCTTTCCTTGGCTGCTCGCCTGTGTTGCCACCTGGATTCTGCGCGGGACGTCCTTCTGCTACGTCCCT
TCGGCCCTCAATCCAGCGGACCTTCCTTCCCGCGGCCTGCTGCCGGCTCTGCGGCCTCTTCCGCGTCTAC
GCCTTCGCCCTCAGACGAGTCGGATCTCCCTTTGGGCCGCCTCCCCGCAGGTACCTTTAAGACCAATGAC
TTACAAGGCAGCTGTAGATCTTAGCCACTTTTTAAAAGAAAAGGGGGGACTGGAAGGGCTAATTCACTCC
CAAAGAAGTCAAGATCTGCTTTTTGCCTGTACTGGGTCTCTCTGGTTAGACCAGAGTCTCTCTGGTTAGA
CCAGATCTGAGCCTGGGAGCTCTCTGGCTAACTAGGGAACCCACTGCTTAAGCCTCAATAAAGCTTGCCT
TGAGTGCTTCAAGTAGTGTGTGCCCGTCTGTTGTGTGACTCTGGTAACTAGAGATCCCTCAGACCCTTTT
AGTCAGTGTGGAAAATCTCTAGCAGTTTAAACCCGCTGATCAGCCTCGACTGTGCCTTCTAGTTGCCAGC
CATCTGTTGTTTGCCCCTCCCCCGTGCCTTCCTTGACCCTGGAAGGTGCCACTCCCACTGTCCTTTCCTA
ATAAAATGAGGAAATTGCATCGCATTGTCTGAGTAGGTGTCATTCTATTCTGGGGGGTGGGGTGGGGCAG
GACAGCAAGGGGGAGGATTGGGAAGTCAATAGCAGGCATGCTGGGGATGCGGTGGGCTCTATGGGCGGCC
GTTAATTAAGCTTTTGTTCCCTTTAGTGAGGGTTAATTGCGCGCTTGGCGTAATCATGGTCATAGCTGTT
TCCTGTGTGAAATTGTTATCCGCTCACAATTCCACACAACATACGAGCCGGGAGCATAAAGTGTAAAGCC
TGGGGTGCCTAATGAGTGAGCTAACTCACATTAATTGCGTTGCGCTCACTGCCCGCTTTCCAGTCGGGAA
ACCTGTCGTGCCAGCTGCATTAATGAATCGGCCAACGCGCGGGGAGAGGCGGTTTGCGTATTGGGCGCTC
TTCCGCTTCCTCGCTCACTGACTCGCTGCGCTCGGTCGTTCGGCTGCGGCGAGCGGTATCAGCTCACTCA
AAGGCGGTAATACGGTTATCCACAGAATCAGGGGATAACGCAGGAAAGAACATGTGAGCAAAAGGCCAGC
AAAAGGCCAGGAACCGTAAAAAGGCCGCGTTGCTGGCGTTTTTCCATAGGCTCCGCCCCCCTGACGAGCA
TCACAAAAATCGACGCTCAAGTCAGAGGTGGCGAAACCCGACAGGACTATAAAGATACCAGGCGTTTCCC
CCTGGAAGCTCCCTCGTGCGCTCTCCTGTTCCGACCCTGCCGCTTACCGGATACCTGTCCGCCTTTCTCC
CTTCGGGAAGCGTGGCGCTTTCTCATAGCTCACGCTGTAGGTATCTCAGTTCGGTGTAGGTCGTTCGCTC
CAAGCTGGGCTGTGTGCACGAACCCCCCGTTCAGCCCGACCGCTGCGCCTTATCCGGTAACTATCGTCTT
GAGTCCAACCCGGTAAGACACGACTTATCGCCACTGGCAGCAGCCACTGGTAACAGGATTAGCAGAGCGA
GGTATGTAGGCGGTGCTACAGAGTTCTTGAAGTGGTGGCCTAACTACGGCTACACTAGAAGAACAGTATT
TGGTATCTGCGCTCTGCTGAAGCCAGTTACCTTCGGAAAAAGAGTTGGTAGCTCTTGATCCGGCAAACAA
ACCACCGCTGGTAGCGGTGGTTTTTTTGTTTGCAAGCAGCAGATTACGCGCAGAAAAAAAGGATCTCAAG
AAGATCCTTTGATCTTTTCTACGGGGTCTGACGCTCAGTGGAACGAAAACTCACGTTAAGGGATTTTGGT
CATGAGATTATCAAAAAGGATCTTCACCTAGATCCTTTTAAATTAAAAATGAAGTTTTAAATCAATCTAA
AGTATATATGAGTAAACTTGGTCTGACAGTTACCAATGCTTAATCAGTGAGGCACCTATCTCAGCGATCT
GTCTATTTCGTTCATCCATAGTTGCCTGACTCCCCGTCGTGTAGATAACTACGATACGGGAGGGCTTACC
ATCTGGCCCCAGTGCTGCAATGATACCGCGAGACCCACGCTCACCGGCTCCAGATTTATCAGCAATAAAC
CAGCCAGCCGGAAGGGCCGAGCGCAGAAGTGGTCCTGCAACTTTATCCGCCTCCATCCAGTCTATTAATT
GTTGCCGGGAAGCTAGAGTAAGTAGTTCGCCAGTTAATAGTTTGCGCAACGTTGTTGCCATTGCTACAGG
CATCGTGGTGTCACGCTCGTCGTTTGGTATGGCTTCATTCAGCTCCGGTTCCCAACGATCAAGGCGAGTT
ACATGATCCCCCATGTTGTGCAAAAAAGCGGTTAGCTCCTTCGGTCCTCCGATCGTTGTCAGAAGTAAGT
TGGCCGCAGTGTTATCACTCATGGTTATGGCAGCACTGCATAATTCTCTTACTGTCATGCCATCCGTAAG
ATGCTTTTCTGTGACTGGTGAGTACTCAACCAAGTCATTCTGAGAATAGTGTATGCGGCGACCGAGTTGC
TCTTGCCCGGCGTCAATACGGGATAATACCGCGCCACATAGCAGAACTTTAAAAGTGCTCATCATTGGAA
AACGTTCTTCGGGGCGAAAACTCTCAAGGATCTTACCGCTGTTGAGATCCAGTTCGATGTAACCCACTCG
TGCACCCAACTGATCTTCAGCATCTTTTACTTTCACCAGCGTTTCTGGGTGAGCAAAAACAGGAAGGCAA
AATGCCGCAAAAAAGGGAATAAGGGCGACACGGAAATGTTGAATACTCATACTCTTCCTTTTTCAATATT
ATTGAAGCATTTATCAGGGTTATTGTCTCATGAGCGGATACATATTTGAATGTATTTAGAAAAATAAACA
AATAGGGGTTCCGCGCACATTTCCCCGAAAAGTGCCACCTAAATTGTAAGCGTTAATATTTTGTTAAAAT
TCGCGTTAAATTTTTGTTAAATCAGCTCATTTTTTAACCAATAGGCCGAAATCGGCAAAATCCCTTATAA
ATCAAAAGAATAGACCGAGATAGGGT
[37 nt withheld, positions 8077-8113]
AAAGAACGTGGACTCCAACGTCAAAGG
[49 nt withheld, positions 8141-8189]
T
[91 nt withheld, positions 8191-8281]
G
[124 nt withheld, positions 8283-8406]
CCCATTCGCCATTCAGGCTGCGCAACTGTTGGGAAGGGCGATCGGTGCGGGCCTCTTCGCTATTACGCCA
GCTGGCGAAAGGGGGATGTGCTGCAAGGCGATTAAGTTGGGTAACGCCAGGGTTTTCCCAGTCACGACGT
TGTAAAACGACGGCCAGTGAGCGCGCGTAATACGACTCACTATAGGGCGAATTGACTAGTACATAACTTA
CGGTAAATGGCCCGCCTGGCTGACCGCCCAACGA
Features (pLannotate 1.2.2; 28 found; start..end, strand, type, name):
    257..456     +  promoter       CMV promoter: human cytomegalovirus (CMV) immediate early promoter
    474..654     +  LTR            5' LTR (truncated): truncated 5' long terminal repeat (LTR) from HIV-1
    701..826     +  misc_feature   HIV-1 Ψ: packaging signal of human immunodeficiency virus type 1
    810..1148    +  CDS            HIV-1 gag (fragment): gag protein from human immunodeficiency virus 1; gag
   1325..1558    +  misc_feature   RRE: The Rev response element (RRE) of HIV-1 allows for Rev-dependent mRNA export from the nucleus to the cytoplasm.
   1935..2035    +  CDS            Rev (fragment): human immunodeficiency virus 1 (HIV-1) Rev protein; rev; enhances nuclear export of unspliced and incompletely spliced viral mRNAs
   2085..2202    +  misc_feature   cPPT/CTS: central polypurine tract and central termination sequence of HIV-1
   2277..2517    +  promoter       U6 promoter: RNA polymerase III promoter for human U6 snRNA
   2564..2631    +  misc_RNA       tracrRNA (fragment): trans-activating CRISPR RNA for the Streptococcus pyogenes CRISPR/Cas9 system
   2654..3153    +  promoter       PGK promoter: mouse phosphoglycerate kinase 1 promoter
   3193..3789    +  CDS            PuroR (fragment): puromycin N-acetyltransferase; pac from Streptomyces; confers resistance to puromycin
   3862..4560    +  CDS            TagBFP: TagBFP is a basic (constitutively fluorescent) blue fluorescent protein published in 2008, derived from Entacmaea quadricolor. It is reported to be a very rapidly-maturing monomer with very low acid sensitivity.
   4572..5158    +  misc_feature   WPRE: woodchuck hepatitis virus posttranscriptional regulatory element
   5152..5298    +  CDS            nef (fragment): NEF_HV1LA - Experimental evidence at protein level: Swiss-Prot protein existence level 1. Extracellular Nef protein targets CD4(+) T-lymphocytes for apoptosis by interacting with CXCR4 surface receptors. From Human immunodeficiency virus type 1 group M subtype B (isolate Lai) (HIV-1).
   5306..5484    +  LTR            5' LTR (truncated): truncated 5' long terminal repeat (LTR) from HIV-1
   5510..5621    +  polyA_signal   bGH poly(A) signal: bovine growth hormone polyadenylation signal
   5760..5778    -  promoter       T3 promoter: promoter for bacteriophage T3 RNA polymerase
   5823..5839    -  protein_bind   lac operator: The lac repressor binds to the lac operator to inhibit transcription in E. coli. This inhibition can be relieved by adding lactose or isopropyl-β-D-thiogalactopyranoside (IPTG). lac repressor encoded by lacI
   5847..5877    -  promoter       lac promoter: promoter for the E. coli lac operon
   5892..5913    -  protein_bind   CAP binding site: CAP binding activates transcription in the presence of cAMP. E. coli catabolite activator protein
   5926..6018    -  CDS            lacI (fragment): lac repressor; lacI; The lac repressor binds to the lac operator to inhibit transcription in E. coli. This inhibition can be relieved by adding lactose or isopropyl-β-D-thiogalactopyranoside (IPTG).
   6201..6789    -  rep_origin     ori: high-copy-number ColE1/pMB1/pBR322/pUC origin of replication
   6960..7820    -  CDS            AmpR: β-lactamase; bla; confers resistance to ampicillin, carbenicillin, and related antibiotics
   7821..7925    -  promoter       AmpR promoter: bla
   7978..8406    -  rep_origin     f1 ori (sequence partly withheld): f1 bacteriophage origin of replication; arrow indicates direction of (+) strand synthesis
   8411..8566    -  CDS            lacZα (fragment): LacZα fragment of β-galactosidase; lacZ fragment
   8574..8592    +  promoter       T7 promoter: promoter for bacteriophage T7 RNA polymerase
   8606..256     +  enhancer       CMV enhancer (across the origin): human cytomegalovirus immediate early enhancer
