[The description below was written by a language model from this plasmid's Addgene catalogue record and pLannotate feature annotations shown in this document.]
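Description:
pKLV2-U6gRNA5(RIC8A(16))-PGKpuro2ABFP-W is an 8,650 bp HIV-1-based lentiviral transfer plasmid that expresses a single CRISPR guide RNA against human RIC8A. It derives from the pKLV2-U6gRNA5(BbsI)-PGKpuro2ABFP-W backbone, with the guide spacer cloned between two BbsI sites that were destroyed in the process. In bacteria it is maintained through a high-copy ColE1/pUC-type origin and selected with ampicillin via β-lactamase. An f1 origin and remnants of a lac/lacZα cloning region with T3 and T7 promoters are also present in the backbone.

The viral genome is transcribed from a CMV enhancer/promoter fused to a truncated 5' LTR, a chimeric arrangement that typically allows Tat-independent production of genomic RNA in packaging cells. It is followed by the Ψ packaging signal with a gag fragment, the Rev response element for nuclear export, and the cPPT/CTS. The downstream LTR is also annotated as truncated, and a bGH polyadenylation signal lies beyond it.

Between these elements sit two expression units. A human U6 RNA polymerase III promoter drives the RIC8A spacer joined to a Streptococcus pyogenes Cas9 guide scaffold (annotated as a tracrRNA fragment). A mouse PGK promoter drives puromycin N-acetyltransferase followed by TagBFP; the construct name indicates the two are joined by a 2A peptide, though the feature table does not annotate it. A WPRE follows to enhance transcript expression.

Transduced cells can therefore be selected with puromycin or tracked and sorted by blue fluorescence. The plasmid encodes no Cas9, so the nuclease must be supplied separately, for example in Cas9-expressing cells, to knock out RIC8A. The associated publication concerns human T-cell acute lymphoblastic leukemia.
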