Addgene plasmid #200491: pKLV2-U6gRNA5(RIC8A(16))-PGKpuro2ABFP-W
Purpose: Lentiviral vector expressing gRNA targeting human RIC8A
Depositing lab: Kosuke Yusa. Depositing organization: Kyoto University, Institute for Life and Medical Sciences. Publication: Canonical BAF complex regulates the oncogenic program in human T-cell acute lymphoblastic leukemia. Aoki K, Hyuga M, Tarumoto Y, Nishibuchi G, Ueda A, Ochi Y, Sugino S, Mikami T, Kobushi H, Kato I, Akahane K, Inukai T, Takaori-Kondo A, Takita J, Ogawa S, Yusa K. Blood. 2023 Nov 3:blood.2023020857. doi: 10.1182/blood.2023020857. PubMed 37922452.
Backbone
  Vector backbone: pKLV2-U6gRNA5(BbsI)-PGKpuro2ABFP-W
  Backbone manufacturer: addgene
  Backbone size w/o insert (bp): 8648
  Total vector size (bp): 8650
  Vector type: Lentiviral
  Selectable markers: Puromycin
Growth in bacteria
  Bacterial resistance: Ampicillin, 100 μg/mL
  Growth temperature: 37°C
  Growth strain: NEB Stable
  Copy number: Unknown
Gene/Insert
  Gene/Insert name: RIC8A(16)
  gRNA/shRNA sequence: CGCCTGCTAACTGACACAC
  Species: H. sapiens (human)
  Entrez Gene: RIC8A (a.k.a. RIC8)
  Cloning method: Restriction Enzyme; 5′ cloning site BbsI (destroyed during cloning); 3′ cloning site BbsI (destroyed during cloning)
  Sequencing primers: 5′ AGATAATTAGAATTAATTTGACTG
Terms and licenses: Academic/Nonprofit Terms; Industry Terms: Not Available to Industry
How to cite: pKLV2-U6gRNA5(RIC8A(16))-PGKpuro2ABFP-W was a gift from Kosuke Yusa (Addgene plasmid # 200491 ; http://n2t.net/addgene:200491 ; RRID:Addgene_200491)
